>Addgene plasmid #188778 | pHR-UCOE-EF1a-Zim3-dCas9-P2A-GFP | addgene full sequence | sequence record 374753 | Addgene NGS Result
TTAATGCAGCTGTGGAATGTGTGTCAGTTAGGGTGTGGAAAGTCCCCAGGCTCCCCAGCAGGCAGAAGTA
TGCAAAGCATGCATCTCAATTAGTCAGCAACCAGGTGTGGAAAGTCCCCAGGCTCCCCAGCAGGCAGAAG
TATGCAAAGCATGCATCTCAATTAGTCAGCAACCATAGTCCCGCCCCTAACTCCGCCCATCCCGCCCCTA
ACTCCGCCCAGTTCCGCCCATTCTCCGCCCCATGGCTGACTAATTTTTTTTATTTATGCAGAGGCCGAGG
CCGCCTCGGCCTCTGAGCTATTCCAGAAGTAGTGAGGAGGCTTTTTTGGAGGCCTAGGCTTTTGCAAAAA
GCTTGGACACAAGACAGGCTTGCGAGATATGTTTGAGAATACCACTTTATCCCGCGTCAGGGAGAGGCAG
TGCGTAAAAAGACGCGGACTCATGTGAAATACTGGTTTTTAGTGCGCCAGATCTCTATAATCTCGCGCAA
CCTATTTTCCCCTCGAACACTTTTTAAGCCGTAGATAAACAGGCTGGGACACTTCACATGAGCGAAAAAT
ACATCGTCACCTGGGACATGTTGCAGATCCATGCACGTAAACTCGCAAGCCGACTGATGCCTTCTGAACA
ATGGAAAGGCATTATTGCCGTAAGCCGTGGCGGTCTGTACCGGGTGCGTTACTGGCGCGTGAACTGGGTA
TTCGTCATGTCGATACCGTTTGTATTTCCAGCTACGATCACGACAACCAGCGCGAGCTTAAAGTGCTGAA
ACGCGCAGAAGGCGATGGCGAAGGCTTCATCGTTATTGATGACCTGGTGGATACCGGTGGTACTGCGGTT
GCGATTCGTGAAATGTATCCAAAAGCGCACTTTGTCACCATCTTCGCAAAACCGGCTGGTCGTCCGCTGG
TTGATGACTATGTTGTTGATATCCCGCAAGATACCTGGATTGAACAGCCGTGGGATATGGGCGTCGTATT
CGTCCCGCCAATCTCCGGTCGCTAATCTTTTCAACGCCTGGCACTGCCGGGCGTTGTTCTTTTTAACTTC
AGGCGGGTTACAATAGTTTCCAGTAAGTATTCTGGAGGCTGCATCCATGACACAGGCAAACCTGAGCGAA
ACCCTGTTCAAACCCCGCTTTAAACATCCTGAAACCTCGACGCTAGTCCGCCGCTTTAATCACGGCGCAC
AACCGCCTGTGCAGTCGGCCCTTGATGGTAAAACCATCCCTCACTGGTATCGCATGATTAACCGTCTGAT
GTGGATCTGGCGCGGCATTGACCCACGCGAAATCCTCGACGTCCAGGCACGTATTGTGATGAGCGATGCC
GAACGTACCGACGATGATTTATACGATACGGTGATTGGCTACCGTGGCGGCAACTGGATTTATGAGTGGG
CCCCGGATCTTTGTGAAGGAACCTTACTTCTGTGGTGTGACATAATTGGACAAACTACCTACAGAGATTT
AAAGCTCTAAGGTAAATATAAAATTTTTAAGTGTATAATGTGTTAAACTACTGATTCTAATTGTTTGTGT
ATTTTAGATTCCAACCTATGGAACTGATGAATGGGAGCAGTGGTGGAATGCCTTTAATGAGGAAAACCTG
TTTTGCTCAGAAGAAATGCCATCTAGTGATGATGAGGCTACTGCTGACTCTCAACATTCTACTCCTCCAA
AAAAGAAGAGAAAGGTAGAAGACCCCAAGGACTTTCCTTCAGAATTGCTAAGTTTTTTGAGTCATGCTGT
GTTTAGTAATAGAACTCTTGCTTGCTTTGCTATTTACACCACAAAGGAAAAAGCTGCACTGCTATACAAG
AAAATTATGGAAAAATATTCTGTAACCTTTATAAGTAGGCATAACAGTTATAATCATAACATACTGTTTT
TTCTTACTCCACACAGGCATAGAGTGTCTGCTATTAATAACTATGCTCAAAAATTGTGTACCTTTAGCTT
TTTAATTTGTAAAGGGGTTAATAAGGAATATTTGATGTATAGTGCCTTGACTAGAGATCATAATCAGCCA
TACCACATTTGTAGAGGTTTTACTTGCTTTAAAAAACCTCCCACACCTCCCCCTGAACCTGAAACATAAA
ATGAATGCAATTGTTGTTGTTAACTTGTTTATTGCAGCTTATAATGGTTACAAATAAAGCAATAGCATCA
CAAATTTCACAAATAAAGCATTTTTTTCACTGCATTCTAGTTGTGGTTTGTCCAAACTCATCAATGTATC
TTATCATGTCTGGATCAACTGGATAACTCAAGCTAACCAAAATCATCCCAAACTTCCCACCCCATACCCT
ATTACCACTGCCAATTACCTGTGGTTTCATTTACTCTAAACCTGTGATTCCTCTGAATTATTTTCATTTT
AAAGAAATTGTATTTGTTAAATATGTACTACAAACTTAGTAGTTGGAAGGGCTAATTCACTCCCAAAGAA
GACAAGATATCCTTGATCTGTGGATCTACCACACACAAGGCTACTTCCCTGATTAGCAGAACTACACACC
AGGGCCAGGGGTCAGATATCCACTGACCTTTGGATGGTGCTACAAGCTAGTACCAGTTGAGCCAGATAAG
GTAGAAGAGGCCAATAAAGGAGAGAACACCAGCTTGTTACACCCTGTGAGCCTGCATGGGATGGATGACC
CGGAGAGAGAAGTGTTAGAGTGGAGGTTTGACAGCCGCCTAGCATTTCATCACGTGGCCCGAGAGCTGCA
TCCGGAGTACTTCAAGAACTGCTGATATCGAGCTTGCTACAAGGGACTTTCCGCTGGGGACTTTCCAGGG
AGGCGTGGCCTGGGCGGGACTGGGGAGTGGCGAGCCCTCAGATCCTGCATATAAGCAGCTGCTTTTTGCC
TGTACTGGGTCTCTCTGGTTAGACCAGATCTGAGCCTGGGAGCTCTCTGGCTAACTAGGGAACCCACTGC
TTAAGCCTCAATAAAGCTTGCCTTGAGTGCTTCAAGTAGTGTGTGCCCGTCTGTTGTGTGACTCTGGTAA
CTAGAGATCCCTCAGACCCTTTTAGTCAGTGTGGAAAATCTCTAGCAGTGGCGCCCGAACAGGGACTTGA
AAGCGAAAGGGAAACCAGAGGAGCTCTCTCGACGCAGGACTCGGCTTGCTGAAGCGCGCACGGCAAGAGG
CGAGGGGCGGCGACTGGTGAGTACGCCAAAAATTTTGACTAGCGGAGGCTAGAAGGAGAGAGATGGGTGC
GAGAGCGTCAGTATTAAGCGGGGGAGAATTAGATCGCGATGGGAAAAAATTCGGTTAAGGCCAGGGGGAA
AGAAAAAATATAAATTAAAACATATAGTATGGGCAAGCAGGGAGCTAGAACGATTCGCAGTTAATCCTGG
CCTGTTAGAAACATCAGAAGGCTGTAGACAAATACTGGGACAGCTACAACCATCCCTTCAGACAGGATCA
GAAGAACTTAGATCATTATATAATACAGTAGCAACCCTCTATTGTGTGCATCAAAGGATAGAGATAAAAG
ACACCAAGGAAGCTTTAGACAAGATAGAGGAAGAGCAAAACAAAAGTAAGACCACCGCACAGCAAGCGGC
CGGCCGCTGATCTTCAGACCTGGAGGAGGAGATATGAGGGACAATTGGAGAAGTGAATTATATAAATATA
AAGTAGTAAAAATTGAACCATTAGGAGTAGCACCCACCAAGGCAAAGAGAAGAGTGGTGCAGAGAGAAAA
AAGAGCAGTGGGAATAGGAGCTTTGTTCCTTGGGTTCTTGGGAGCAGCAGGAAGCACTATGGGCGCAGCG
TCAATGACGCTGACGGTACAGGCCAGACAATTATTGTCTGGTATAGTGCAGCAGCAGAACAATTTGCTGA
GGGCTATTGAGGCGCAACAGCATCTGTTGCAACTCACAGTCTGGGGCATCAAGCAGCTCCAGGCAAGAAT
CCTGGCTGTGGAAAGATACCTAAAGGATCAACAGCTCCTGGGGATTTGGGGTTGCTCTGGAAAACTCATT
TGCACCACTGCTGTGCCTTGGAATGCTAGTTGGAGTAATAAATCTCTGGAACAGATTTGGAATCACACGA
CCTGGATGGAGTGGGACAGAGAAATTAACAATTACACAAGCTTAATACACTCCTTAATTGAAGAATCGCA
AAACCAGCAAGAAAAGAATGAACAAGAATTATTGGAATTAGATAAATGGGCAAGTTTGTGGAATTGGTTT
AACATAACAAATTGGCTGTGGTATATAAAATTATTCATAATGATAGTAGGAGGCTTGGTAGGTTTAAGAA
TAGTTTTTGCTGTACTTTCTATAGTGAATAGAGTTAGGCAGGGATATTCACCATTATCGTTTCAGACCCA
CCTCCCAACCCCGAGGGGACCCGACAGGCCCGAAGGAATAGAAGAAGAAGGTGGAGAGAGAGACAGAGAC
AGATCCATTCGATTAGTGAACGGATCTCGACGGTATCGCCAAATGGCAGTATTCATCCACAATTTTAAAA
GAAAAGGGGGGATTGGGGGGTACAGTGCAGGGGAAAGAATAGTAGACATAATAGCAACAGACATACAAAC
TAAAGAATTACAAAAACAAATTACAAAAATTCAAAATTTTCGGGTTTATTACAGGGACAGCAGAGATCCA
GTTTGGATCGATAAGCTTGATATCGAATTCGGGAGGTGGTCCCTGCAGTTACGCCAATGATAACCCCCGC
CAGAAAAATCTTAGTAGCCTTCCCTTTTTGTTTTCCGTGCCCCAACTCGGCGGATTGACTCGGCCCCTTC
CGGAAACACCCGAATCAACTTCTAGTCAAATTATTGTTCACGCCGCAATGACCCACCCCTGGCCCGCGTC
TGTGGAACTGACCCCTGGTGTACAGGAGAGTTCGCTGCTGAAAGTGGTCCCAAAGGGGTACTAGTTTTTA
AGCTCCCAACTCCCCCTCCCCCAGCGTCTGGAGGATTCCACACCCTCGCACCGCAGGGGCGAGGAAGTGG
GCGGAGTCCGGTTTTGGCGCCAGCCGCTGAGGCTGCCAAGCAGAAAAGCCACCGCTGAGGAGACTCCGGT
CACTGTCCTCGCCCCGCCTCCCCCTTCCCTCCCCTTGGGGACCACCGGGCGCCACGCCGCGAACGGTAAG
TGCCGCGGTCGTCGGCGCCTCCGCCCTCCCCCTAGGGCCCCAATTCCCAGCGGGCGCGGCGCGCGGCCCC
TCCCCCCGCCGGGCGCGCGCCCGCTGCCCCGCCCTTCGTGGCCGCCCGGCGTGGGCGGTGCCACCCCTCC
CCCCGGCGGCCCCGCGCGCAGCTCCCGGCTCCCTCCCCCTTCGGATGTGGCTTGAGCTGTAGGCGCGGAG
GGGCTCCGGTGCCCGTCAGTGGGCAGAGCGCACATCGCCCACAGTCCCCGAGAAGTTGGGGGGAGGGGTC
GGCAATTGAACCGGTGCCTAGAGAAGGTGGCGCGGGGTAAACTGGGAAAGTGATGTCGTGTACTGGCTCC
GCCTTTTTCCCGAGGGTGGGGGAGAACCGTATATAAGTGCAGTAGTCGCCGTGAACGTTCTTTTTCGCAA
CGGGTTTGCCGCCAGAACACAGGTAAGTGCCGTGTGTGGTTCCCGCGGGCCTGGCCTCTTTACGGGTTAT
GGCCCTTGCGTGCCTTGAATTACTTCCACCTGGCTGCAGTACGTGATTCTTGATCCCGAGCTTCGGGTTG
GAAGTGGGTGGGAGAGTTCGAGGCCTTGCGCTTAAGGAGCCCCTTCGCCTCGTGCTTGAGTTGAGGCCTG
GCCTGGGCGCTGGGGCCGCCGCGTGCGAATCTGGTGGCACCTTCGCGCCTGTCTCGCTGCTTTCGATAAG
TCTCTAGCCATTTAAAATTTTTGATGACCTGCTGCGACGCTTTTTTTCTGGCAAGATAGTCTTGTAAATG
CGGGCCAAGATCTGCACACTGGTATTTCGGTTTTTGGGGCCGCGGGCGGCGACGGGGCCCGTGCGTCCCA
GCGCACATGTTCGGCGAGGCGGGGCCTGCGAGCGCGGCCACCGAGAATCGGACGGGGGTAGTCTCAAGCT
GGCCGGCCTGCTCTGGTGCCTGGCCTCGCGCCGCCGTGTATCGCCCCGCCCTGGGCGGCAAGGCTGGCCC
GGTCGGCACCAGTTGCGTGAGCGGAAAGATGGCCGCTTCCCGGCCCTGCTGCAGGGAGCTCAAAATGGAG
GACGCGGCGCTCGGGAGAGCGGGCGGGTGAGTCACCCACACAAAGGAAAAGGGCCTTTCCGTCCTCAGCC
GTCGCTTCATGTGACTCCACGGAGTACCGGGCGCCGTCCAGGCACCTCGATTAGTTCTCGAGCTTTTGGA
GTACGTCGTCTTTAGGTTGGGGGGAGGGGTTTTATGCGATGGAGTTTCCCCACACTGAGTGGGTGGAGAC
TGAAGTTAGGCCAGCTTGGCACTTGATGTAATTCTCCTTGGAATTTGCCCTTTTTGAGTTTGGATCTTGG
TTCATTCTCAAGCCTCAGACAGTGGTTCAAAGTTTTTTTCTTCCATTTCAGGTGTCGTGGAATTCTCACG
CGTCTGCAGGATATCAAGCTTGCGGTACCGCGGGCCCGGCCACCATGAACAATTCCCAGGGAAGAGTGAC
CTTCGAGGATGTCACTGTGAACTTCACCCAGGGGGAGTGGCAGCGGCTGAATCCCGAACAGAGAAACTTG
TACAGGGATGTGATGCTGGAGAATTACAGCAACCTTGTCTCTGTGGGACAAGGGGAAACCACCAAACCCG
ATGTGATCTTGAGGTTGGAACAAGGAAAGGAGCCATGGTTGGAGGAAGAGGAAGTGCTGGGAAGTGGCCG
TGCAGAAAAAAATGGGGACATTGGAGGGCAGATTTGGAAGCCAAAGGATGTGAAAGAGAGTCTCTACCCA
ACTTTCTTGTACAAAGTGGTTGGTGGATCTGGAGGTTCTCCCAAGAAGAAGCGCAAGGTGGGACGCGTCT
GCAGGATATCAAGCTTGCGGTACCGCGGGCCCGGGATCGCCACCATGGACAAGAAGTACAGCATCGGCCT
GGCCATCGGCACCAACTCTGTGGGCTGGGCCGTGATCACCGACGAGTACAAGGTGCCCAGCAAGAAATTC
AAGGTGCTGGGCAACACCGACCGGCACAGCATCAAGAAGAACCTGATCGGCGCCCTGCTGTTCGACAGCG
GAGAAACAGCCGAGGCCACCCGGCTGAAGAGAACCGCCAGAAGAAGATACACCAGACGGAAGAACCGGAT
CTGCTATCTGCAAGAGATCTTCAGCAACGAGATGGCCAAGGTGGACGACAGCTTCTTCCACAGACTGGAA
GAGTCCTTCCTGGTGGAAGAGGATAAGAAGCACGAGCGGCACCCCATCTTCGGCAACATCGTGGACGAGG
TGGCCTACCACGAGAAGTACCCCACCATCTACCACCTGAGAAAGAAACTGGTGGACAGCACCGACAAGGC
CGACCTGCGGCTGATCTATCTGGCCCTGGCCCACATGATCAAGTTCCGGGGCCACTTCCTGATCGAGGGC
GACCTGAACCCCGACAACAGCGACGTGGACAAGCTGTTCATCCAGCTGGTGCAGACCTACAACCAGCTGT
TCGAGGAAAACCCCATCAACGCCAGCGGCGTGGACGCCAAGGCCATCCTGTCTGCCAGACTGAGCAAGAG
CAGACGGCTGGAAAATCTGATCGCCCAGCTGCCCGGCGAGAAGAAGAATGGCCTGTTCGGCAACCTGATT
GCCCTGAGCCTGGGCCTGACCCCCAACTTCAAGAGCAACTTCGACCTGGCCGAGGATGCCAAACTGCAGC
TGAGCAAGGACACCTACGACGACGACCTGGACAACCTGCTGGCCCAGATCGGCGACCAGTACGCCGACCT
GTTTCTGGCCGCCAAGAACCTGTCCGACGCCATCCTGCTGAGCGACATCCTGAGAGTGAACACCGAGATC
ACCAAGGCCCCCCTGAGCGCCTCTATGATCAAGAGATACGACGAGCACCACCAGGACCTGACCCTGCTGA
AAGCTCTCGTGCGGCAGCAGCTGCCTGAGAAGTACAAAGAGATTTTCTTCGACCAGAGCAAGAACGGCTA
CGCCGGCTACATCGATGGCGGAGCCAGCCAGGAAGAGTTCTACAAGTTCATCAAGCCCATCCTGGAAAAG
ATGGACGGCACCGAGGAACTGCTCGTGAAGCTGAACAGAGAGGACCTGCTGCGGAAGCAGCGGACCTTCG
ACAACGGCAGCATCCCCCACCAGATCCACCTGGGAGAGCTGCACGCCATTCTGCGGCGGCAGGAAGATTT
TTACCCATTCCTGAAGGACAACCGGGAAAAGATCGAGAAGATCCTGACCTTCCGCATCCCCTACTACGTG
GGCCCTCTGGCCAGGGGAAACAGCAGATTCGCCTGGATGACCAGAAAGAGCGAGGAAACCATCACCCCCT
GGAACTTCGAGGAAGTGGTGGACAAGGGCGCCAGCGCCCAGAGCTTCATCGAGCGGATGACCAACTTCGA
TAAGAACCTGCCCAACGAGAAGGTGCTGCCCAAGCACAGCCTGCTGTACGAGTACTTCACCGTGTACAAC
GAGCTGACCAAAGTGAAATACGTGACCGAGGGAATGAGAAAGCCCGCCTTCCTGAGCGGCGAGCAGAAAA
AAGCCATCGTGGACCTGCTGTTCAAGACCAACCGGAAAGTGACCGTGAAGCAGCTGAAAGAGGACTACTT
CAAGAAAATCGAGTGCTTCGACTCCGTGGAAATCTCCGGCGTGGAAGATCGGTTCAACGCCTCCCTGGGC
ACATACCACGATCTGCTGAAAATTATCAAGGACAAGGACTTCCTGGACAATGAGGAAAACGAGGACATTC
TGGAAGATATCGTGCTGACCCTGACACTGTTTGAGGACAGAGAGATGATCGAGGAACGGCTGAAAACCTA
TGCCCACCTGTTCGACGACAAAGTGATGAAGCAGCTGAAGCGGCGGAGATACACCGGCTGGGGCAGGCTG
AGCCGGAAGCTGATCAACGGCATCCGGGACAAGCAGTCCGGCAAGACAATCCTGGATTTCCTGAAGTCCG
ACGGCTTCGCCAACAGAAACTTCATGCAGCTGATCCACGACGACAGCCTGACCTTTAAAGAGGACATCCA
GAAAGCCCAGGTGTCCGGCCAGGGCGATAGCCTGCACGAGCACATTGCCAATCTGGCCGGCAGCCCCGCC
ATTAAGAAGGGCATCCTGCAGACAGTGAAGGTGGTGGACGAGCTCGTGAAAGTGATGGGCCGGCACAAGC
CCGAGAACATCGTGATCGAAATGGCCAGAGAGAACCAGACCACCCAGAAGGGACAGAAGAACAGCCGCGA
GAGAATGAAGCGGATCGAAGAGGGCATCAAAGAGCTGGGCAGCCAGATCCTGAAAGAACACCCCGTGGAA
AACACCCAGCTGCAGAACGAGAAGCTGTACCTGTACTACCTGCAGAATGGGCGGGATATGTACGTGGACC
AGGAACTGGACATCAACCGGCTGTCCGACTACGATGTGGACGCTATCGTGCCTCAGAGCTTTCTGAAGGA
CGACTCCATCGATAACAAAGTGCTGACTCGGAGCGACAAGAACCGGGGCAAGAGCGACAACGTGCCCTCC
GAAGAGGTCGTGAAGAAGATGAAGAACTACTGGCGCCAGCTGCTGAATGCCAAGCTGATTACCCAGAGGA
AGTTCGACAATCTGACCAAGGCCGAGAGAGGCGGCCTGAGCGAACTGGATAAGGCCGGCTTCATCAAGAG
ACAGCTGGTGGAAACCCGGCAGATCACAAAGCACGTGGCACAGATCCTGGACTCCCGGATGAACACTAAG
TACGACGAGAACGACAAACTGATCCGGGAAGTGAAAGTGATCACCCTGAAGTCCAAGCTGGTGTCCGATT
TCCGGAAGGATTTCCAGTTTTACAAAGTGCGCGAGATCAACAACTACCACCACGCCCACGACGCCTACCT
GAACGCCGTCGTGGGAACCGCCCTGATCAAAAAGTACCCTAAGCTGGAAAGCGAGTTCGTGTACGGCGAC
TACAAGGTGTACGACGTGCGGAAGATGATCGCCAAGAGCGAGCAGGAAATCGGCAAGGCTACCGCCAAGT
ACTTCTTCTACAGCAACATCATGAACTTTTTCAAGACCGAGATTACCCTGGCCAACGGCGAGATCCGGAA
GCGGCCTCTGATCGAGACAAACGGCGAAACAGGCGAGATCGTGTGGGATAAGGGCCGGGACTTTGCCACC
GTGCGGAAAGTGCTGTCTATGCCCCAAGTGAATATCGTGAAAAAGACCGAGGTGCAGACAGGCGGCTTCA
GCAAAGAGTCTATCCTGCCCAAGAGGAACAGCGACAAGCTGATCGCCAGAAAGAAGGACTGGGACCCTAA
GAAGTACGGCGGCTTCGACAGCCCCACCGTGGCCTATTCTGTGCTGGTGGTGGCCAAAGTGGAAAAGGGC
AAGTCCAAGAAACTGAAGAGTGTGAAAGAGCTGCTGGGGATCACCATCATGGAAAGAAGCAGCTTCGAGA
AGAATCCCATCGACTTTCTGGAAGCCAAGGGCTACAAAGAAGTGAAAAAGGACCTGATCATCAAGCTGCC
TAAGTACTCCCTGTTCGAGCTGGAAAACGGCCGGAAGAGAATGCTGGCCTCTGCCGGCGAACTGCAGAAG
GGAAACGAACTGGCCCTGCCCTCCAAATATGTGAACTTCCTGTACCTGGCCAGCCACTATGAGAAGCTGA
AGGGCTCCCCCGAGGATAATGAGCAGAAACAGCTGTTTGTGGAACAGCACAAACACTACCTGGACGAGAT
CATCGAGCAGATCAGCGAGTTCTCCAAGAGAGTGATCCTGGCCGACGCTAATCTGGACAAGGTGCTGAGC
GCCTACAACAAGCACAGAGACAAGCCTATCAGAGAGCAGGCCGAGAATATCATCCACCTGTTTACCCTGA
CCAATCTGGGAGCCCCTGCCGCCTTCAAGTACTTTGACACCACCATCGACCGGAAGAGGTACACCAGCAC
CAAAGAGGTGCTGGACGCCACCCTGATCCACCAGAGCATCACCGGCCTGTACGAGACACGGATCGACCTG
TCTCAGCTGGGAGGCGACGCCTATCCCTATGACGTGCCCGATTATGCCAGCCTGGGCAGCGGCTCCCCCA
AGAAAAAACGCAAGGTGGAAGATCCTAAGAAAAAGCGGAAAGTGAGCGGCCGCGCTACTAACTTCAGCCT
GCTGAAGCAGGCTGGAGACGTGGAGGAGAACCCTGGACCTGTGAGCAAGGGCGAGGAGCTGTTCACCGGG
GTGGTGCCCATCCTGGTCGAGCTGGACGGCGACGTAAACGGCCACAAGTTCAGCGTGTCTGGCGAGGGCG
AGGGCGATGCCACCTACGGCAAGCTGACCCTGAAGTTCATCTGCACCACCGGCAAGCTGCCCGTGCCCTG
GCCCACCCTCGTGACCACCCTGACCTACGGCGTGCAGTGCTTCAGCCGCTACCCCGACCACATGAAGCAG
CACGACTTCTTCAAGTCCGCCATGCCCGAAGGCTACGTCCAGGAGCGCACCATCTTCTTCAAGGACGACG
GCAACTACAAGACCCGCGCCGAGGTGAAGTTCGAGGGCGACACCCTGGTGAACCGCATCGAGCTGAAGGG
CATCGACTTCAAGGAGGACGGCAACATCCTGGGGCACAAGCTGGAGTACAACTACAACAGCCACAACGTC
TATATCATGGCCGACAAGCAGAAGAACGGCATCAAGGCGAACTTCAAGATCCGCCACAACATCGAGGACG
GCAGCGTGCAGCTCGCCGACCACTACCAGCAGAACACCCCCATCGGCGACGGCCCCGTGCTGCTGCCCGA
CAACCACTACCTGAGCACCCAGTCCGCCCTGAGCAAAGACCCCAACGAGAAGCGCGATCACATGGTCCTG
CTGGAGTTCGTGACCGCCGCCGGGATCACTCTCGGCATGGACGAGCTGTACAAGTAATAAGCGATCGCCC
TGCAGGCATGCAAGCTTGATATCAAGCTTATCGATAATCAACCTCTGGATTACAAAATTTGTGAAAGATT
GACTGGTATTCTTAACTATGTTGCTCCTTTTACGCTATGTGGATACGCTGCTTTAATGCCTTTGTATCAT
GCTATTGCTTCCCGTATGGCTTTCATTTTCTCCTCCTTGTATAAATCCTGGTTGCTGTCTCTTTATGAGG
AGTTGTGGCCCGTTGTCAGGCAACGTGGCGTGGTGTGCACTGTGTTTGCTGACGCAACCCCCACTGGTTG
GGGCATTGCCACCACCTGTCAGCTCCTTTCCGGGACTTTCGCTTTCCCCCTCCCTATTGCCACGGCGGAA
CTCATCGCCGCCTGCCTTGCCCGCTGCTGGACAGGGGCTCGGCTGTTGGGCACTGACAATTCCGTGGTGT
TGTCGGGGAAATCATCGTCCTTTCCTTGGCTGCTCGCCTGTGTTGCCACCTGGATTCTGCGCGGGACGTC
CTTCTGCTACGTCCCTTCGGCCCTCAATCCAGCGGACCTTCCTTCCCGCGGCCTGCTGCCGGCTCTGCGG
CCTCTTCCGCGTCTTCGCCTTCGCCCTCAGACGAGTCGGATCTCCCTTTGGGCCGCCTCCCCGCATCGAT
ACCGTCGACCTCGAGGGAATTAATTCGAGCTCGGTACCTTTAAGACCAATGACTTACAAGGCAGCTGTAG
ATCTTAGCCACTTTTTAAAAGAAAAGGGGGGACTGGAAGGGCTAATTCACTCCCAACGAAGACAAGATCT
GCTTTTTGCTTGTACTGGGTCTCTCTGGTTAGACCAGATCTGAGCCTGGGAGCTCTCTGGCTAACTAGGG
AACCCACTGCTTAAGCCTCAATAAAGCTTGCCTTGAGTGCTTCAAGTAGTGTGTGCCCGTCTGTTGTGTG
ACTCTGGTAACTAGAGATCCCTCAGACCCTTTTAGTCAGTGTGGAAAATCTCTAGCAGCATCTAGAATTA
ATTCCGTGTATTCTATAGTGTCACCTAAATCGTATGTGTATGATACATAAGGTTATGTATTAATTGTAGC
CGCGTTCTAACGACAATATGTACAAGCCTAATTGTGTAGCATCTGGCTTACTGAAGCAGACCCTATCATC
TCTCTCGTAAACTGCCGTCAGAGTCGGTTTGGTTGGACGAACCTTCTGAGTTTCTGGTAACGCCGTCCCG
CACCCGGAAATGGTCAGCGAACCAATCAGCAGGGTCATCGCTAGCCAGATCCTCTACGCCGGACGCATCG
TGGCCGGCATCACCGGCGCCACAGGTGCGGTTGCTGGCGCCTATATCGCCGACATCACCGATGGGGAAGA
TCGGGCTCGCCACTTCGGGCTCATGAGCGCTTGTTTCGGCGTGGGTATGGTGGCAGGCCCCGTGGCCGGG
GGACTGTTGGGCGCCATCTCCTTGCATGCACCATTCCTTGCGGCGGCGGTGCTCAACGGCCTCAACCTAC
TACTGGGCTGCTTCCTAATGCAGGAGTCGCATAAGGGAGAGCGTCGAATGGTGCACTCTCAGTACAATCT
GCTCTGATGCCGCATAGTTAAGCCAGCCCCGACACCCGCCAACACCCGCTGACGCGCCCTGACGGGCTTG
TCTGCTCCCGGCATCCGCTTACAGACAAGCTGTGACCGTCTCCGGGAGCTGCATGTGTCAGAGGTTTTCA
CCGTCATCACCGAAACGCGCGAGACGAAAGGGCCTCGTGATACGCCTATTTTTATAGGTTAATGTCATGA
TAATAATGGTTTCTTAGACGTCAGGTGGCACTTTTCGGGGAAATGTGCGCGGAACCCCTATTTGTTTATT
TTTCTAAATACATTCAAATATGTATCCGCTCATGAGACAATAACCCTGATAAATGCTTCAATAATATTGA
AAAAGGAAGAGTATGAGTATTCAACATTTCCGTGTCGCCCTTATTCCCTTTTTTGCGGCATTTTGCCTTC
CTGTTTTTGCTCACCCAGAAACGCTGGTGAAAGTAAAAGATGCTGAAGATCAGTTGGGTGCACGAGTGGG
TTACATCGAACTGGATCTCAACAGCGGTAAGATCCTTGAGAGTTTTCGCCCCGAAGAACGTTTTCCAATG
ATGAGCACTTTTAAAGTTCTGCTATGTGGCGCGGTATTATCCCGTATTGACGCCGGGCAAGAGCAACTCG
GTCGCCGCATACACTATTCTCAGAATGACTTGGTTGAGTACTCACCAGTCACAGAAAAGCATCTTACGGA
TGGCATGACAGTAAGAGAATTATGCAGTGCTGCCATAACCATGAGTGATAACACTGCGGCCAACTTACTT
CTGACAACGATCGGAGGACCGAAGGAGCTAACCGCTTTTTTGCACAACATGGGGGATCATGTAACTCGCC
TTGATCGTTGGGAACCGGAGCTGAATGAAGCCATACCAAACGACGAGCGTGACACCACGATGCCTGTAGC
AATGGCAACAACGTTGCGCAAACTATTAACTGGCGAACTACTTACTCTAGCTTCCCGGCAACAATTAATA
GACTGGATGGAGGCGGATAAAGTTGCAGGACCACTTCTGCGCTCGGCCCTTCCGGCTGGCTGGTTTATTG
CTGATAAATCTGGAGCCGGTGAGCGTGGGTCTCGCGGTATCATTGCAGCACTGGGGCCAGATGGTAAGCC
CTCCCGTATCGTAGTTATCTACACGACGGGGAGTCAGGCAACTATGGATGAACGAAATAGACAGATCGCT
GAGATAGGTGCCTCACTGATTAAGCATTGGTAACTGTCAGACCAAGTTTACTCATATATACTTTAGATTG
ATTTAAAACTTCATTTTTAATTTAAAAGGATCTAGGTGAAGATCCTTTTTGATAATCTCATGACCAAAAT
CCCTTAACGTGAGTTTTCGTTCCACTGAGCGTCAGACCCCGTAGAAAAGATCAAAGGATCTTCTTGAGAT
CCTTTTTTTCTGCGCGTAATCTGCTGCTTGCAAACAAAAAAACCACCGCTACCAGCGGTGGTTTGTTTGC
CGGATCAAGAGCTACCAACTCTTTTTCCGAAGGTAACTGGCTTCAGCAGAGCGCAGATACCAAATACTGT
TCTTCTAGTGTAGCCGTAGTTAGGCCACCACTTCAAGAACTCTGTAGCACCGCCTACATACCTCGCTCTG
CTAATCCTGTTACCAGTGGCTGCTGCCAGTGGCGATAAGTCGTGTCTTACCGGGTTGGACTCAAGACGAT
AGTTACCGGATAAGGCGCAGCGGTCGGGCTGAACGGGGGGTTCGTGCACACAGCCCAGCTTGGAGCGAAC
GACCTACACCGAACTGAGATACCTACAGCGTGAGCTATGAGAAAGCGCCACGCTTCCCGAAGGGAGAAAG
GCGGACAGGTATCCGGTAAGCGGCAGGGTCGGAACAGGAGAGCGCACGAGGGAGCTTCCAGGGGGAAACG
CCTGGTATCTTTATAGTCCTGTCGGGTTTCGCCACCTCTGACTTGAGCGTCGATTTTTGTGATGCTCGTC
AGGGGGGCGGAGCCTATGGAAAAACGCCAGCAACGCGGCCTTTTTACGGTTCCTGGCCTTTTGCTGGCCT
TTTGCTCACATGTTCTTTCCTGCGTTATCCCCTGATTCTGTGGATAACCGTATTACCGCCTTTGAGTGAG
CTGATACCGCTCGCCGCAGCCGAACGACCGAGCGCAGCGAGTCAGTGAGCGAGGAAGCGGAAGAGCGCCC
AATACGCAAACCGCCTCTCCCCGCGCGTTGGCCGATTCA
Features (pLannotate 1.2.2; 38 found; start..end, strand, type, name):
     19..348     +  promoter       SV40 promoter: SV40 enhancer and early promoter
    548..667     +  CDS            gpt (fragment): XGPT_ECOLI - Also known as gpp, gxu. Experimental evidence at protein level: Swiss-Prot protein existence level 1. Purine salvage pathway enzyme that catalyzes the transfer of the ribosyl-5-phosphate group from 5-phospho-alpha-D-ribose 1- diphosphate (PRPP) to the N9 position of the 6-oxopurines guanine and xanthine to form the corresponding ribonucleotides GMP (guanosine 5'- monophosphate) and XMP (xanthosine 5'-monophosphate), with the release of PPi. To a lesser extent, also acts on hypoxanthine (PubMed:9100006, PubMed:3886014). Does not ribophosphorylate adenine (PubMed:3886014). From Esch
    667..1002    +  CDS            gpt (fragment): XGPT_ECOLI - Also known as gpp, gxu. Experimental evidence at protein level: Swiss-Prot protein existence level 1. Purine salvage pathway enzyme that catalyzes the transfer of the ribosyl-5-phosphate group from 5-phospho-alpha-D-ribose 1- diphosphate (PRPP) to the N9 position of the 6-oxopurines guanine and xanthine to form the corresponding ribonucleotides GMP (guanosine 5'- monophosphate) and XMP (xanthosine 5'-monophosphate), with the release of PPi. To a lesser extent, also acts on hypoxanthine (PubMed:9100006, PubMed:3886014). Does not ribophosphorylate adenine (PubMed:3886014). From Esch
   1097..1402    +  CDS            frsA (fragment): FRSA_ECOLI - Also known as yafA. Experimental evidence at protein level: Swiss-Prot protein existence level 1. Catalyzes the hydrolysis of esters (PubMed:15808744). Displays esterase activity toward pNP-butyrate (PubMed:15808744). May stimulate mixed-acid fermentation by acting as a fermentation/respiration switch that down-regulates respiration and up- regulates fermentation rates (PubMed:15169777). From Escherichia coli (strain K12).
   1406..1480    +  CDS            small t antigen (fragment): SV40 (simian virus 40) small t antigen
   1482..1547    +  intron         small t intron: SV40 (simian virus 40) small t antigen intron
   1677..1697    +  CDS            SV40 NLS: nuclear localization signal of SV40 (simian virus 40) large T antigen
   2016..2099    +  CDS            large T antigen (fragment): large T antigen from SV40 (simian virus 40)
   2122..2256    +  polyA_signal   SV40 poly(A) signal: SV40 polyadenylation signal
   2423..2752    +  CDS            nef (fragment): NEF_HV1BR - Experimental evidence at protein level: Swiss-Prot protein existence level 1. Extracellular Nef protein targets CD4(+) T-lymphocytes for apoptosis by interacting with CXCR4 surface receptors (PubMed:14990729). From Human immunodeficiency virus type 1 group M subtype B (isolate BRU/LAI) (HIV-1).
   2800..3057    +  LTR            5' LTR (truncated): truncated 5' long terminal repeat (LTR) from HIV-1
   3104..3229    +  misc_feature   HIV-1 Ψ: packaging signal of human immunodeficiency virus type 1
   3213..3551    +  CDS            HIV-1 gag (fragment): gag protein from human immunodeficiency virus 1; gag
   3726..3959    +  misc_feature   RRE: The Rev response element (RRE) of HIV-1 allows for Rev-dependent mRNA export from the nucleus to the cytoplasm.
   4336..4436    +  CDS            Rev (fragment): human immunodeficiency virus 1 (HIV-1) Rev protein; rev; enhances nuclear export of unspliced and incompletely spliced viral mRNAs
   4473..4590    +  misc_feature   cPPT/CTS: central polypurine tract and central termination sequence of HIV-1
   4627..4650    -  misc_feature   MCS (fragment): pBluescript multiple cloning site
   5341..5552    +  promoter       EF-1α core promoter: core promoter for human elongation factor EF-1α
   5553..6491    +  intron         EF-1α intron A: intron upstream of the start codon of human EF-1α
   6555..6854    +  CDS            ZIM3 (fragment): ZIM3_HUMAN - Also known as ZNF657. Experimental evidence at protein level: Swiss-Prot protein existence level 1. May be involved in transcriptional regulation. From Homo sapiens (Human).
   6856..6880    -  protein_bind   attB2: mutant version of attB; recombination site for the Gateway® BP reaction BP Clonase™
   6948..6968    +  misc_feature   MCS (fragment): multiple cloning site
   6975..11078   +  CDS            Cas9: Cas9 (Csn1) endonuclease from the Streptococcus pyogenes Type II CRISPR/Cas system generates RNA-guided double strand breaks in DNA
  11241..11957   +  CDS            EGFP: the original enhanced GFP (Yang et al., 1996) mammalian codon-optimized
  11969..11987   +  misc_feature   MCS (fragment): pUC18/19 multiple cloning site
  11988..12006   +  misc_feature   MCS (fragment): pBluescript multiple cloning site
  12006..12594   +  misc_feature   WPRE: woodchuck hepatitis virus posttranscriptional regulatory element
  12595..12617   +  misc_feature   MCS (fragment): pBluescript multiple cloning site
  12634..12702   +  CDS            nef (fragment): NEF_HV1Z2 - Experimental evidence at protein level: Swiss-Prot protein existence level 1. Extracellular Nef protein targets CD4(+) T-lymphocytes for apoptosis by interacting with CXCR4 surface receptors. From Human immunodeficiency virus type 1 group M subtype D (isolate Z2/CDC-Z34) (HIV-1).
  12704..12937   +  LTR            3' LTR (ΔU3): self-inactivating 3' long terminal repeat (LTR) from HIV-1
  12962..12980   -  promoter       SP6 promoter: promoter for bacteriophage SP6 RNA polymerase
  13208..13487   +  CDS            TcR (fragment): tetracycline efflux protein; tet; confers resistance to tetracycline
  13488..13536   -  misc_feature   bom (fragment): basis of mobility region from pBR322
  13638..13673   -  CDS            rop (fragment): Rop protein, which maintains plasmids at low copy number; rop
  13768..13872   +  promoter       AmpR promoter: bla
  13873..14733   +  CDS            AmpR: β-lactamase; bla; confers resistance to ampicillin, carbenicillin, and related antibiotics
  14904..15492   +  rep_origin     ori: high-copy-number ColE1/pMB1/pBR322/pUC origin of replication
  15675..12      +  CDS            lacI (fragment) (across the origin): lac repressor; lacI; The lac repressor binds to the lac operator to inhibit transcription in E. coli. This inhibition can be relieved by adding lactose or isopropyl-β-D-thiogalactopyranoside (IPTG).
