[The description below was written by a language model from this plasmid's Addgene catalogue record and pLannotate feature annotations shown in this document.]
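Description:
pHR-UCOE-EF1a-Zim3-dCas9-P2A-GFP is an HIV-1-based lentiviral transfer plasmid of about 15.7 kb, built on the pMH0006 backbone, for stable expression of a CRISPR interference (CRISPRi) effector in human cells. It is propagated in E. coli through a high-copy ColE1/pUC-type origin with ampicillin resistance (AmpR). The record lists a recombination-tolerant growth strain, as is common for LTR-containing plasmids. The viral portion contains a truncated 5' LTR, the Ψ packaging signal with a gag fragment, the RRE for Rev-dependent RNA export, the cPPT/CTS, a WPRE to boost transcript expression, and a ΔU3 self-inactivating 3' LTR. Outside the proviral region the annotation also detects backbone remnants: an SV40 promoter with gpt fragments, SV40 small t/large T pieces and poly(A) signal, and partial TcR, rop and lacI sequences. These appear to be legacy pHR vector sequence rather than functional payload.

The expression cassette is driven by the EF1a promoter, annotated as the core promoter plus intron A. According to the depositor, a ubiquitous chromatin opening element sits upstream; such elements are generally used to resist transgene silencing. The feature table does not annotate the UCOE, though an unannotated stretch lies between the cPPT and the promoter. The open reading frame encodes the KRAB repressor domain of human ZIM3 with an NLS fused to the N terminus of Streptococcus pyogenes Cas9. The software labels this simply as Cas9, but the record describes it as catalytically dead dCas9. It is followed by a C-terminal HA tag and two NLSs, then a P2A peptide and EGFP. The P2A yields separate effector and EGFP proteins from one transcript, so fluorescence marks transduced cells and allows them to be sorted. No drug selection marker for mammalian cells is listed. Guide RNAs are supplied separately, and the resulting cell lines are used for targeted gene repression and CRISPRi screening.
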