Addgene plasmid #188778: pHR-UCOE-EF1a-Zim3-dCas9-P2A-GFP
Purpose: dCas9 with an N-term Zim3 KRAB-NLS fusion, a C-term HA-2xNLS
Depositing lab: Marco Jost & Jonathan Weissman. Depositing organization: Harvard Medical School. Publication: Maximizing CRISPRi efficacy and accessibility with dual-sgRNA libraries and optimal effectors. Replogle JM, Bonnar JL, Pogson AN, Liem CR, Maier NK, Ding Y, Russell BJ, Wang X, Leng K, Guna A, Norman TM, Pak RA, Ramos DM, Ward ME, Gilbert LA, Kampmann M, Weissman JS, Jost M. eLife. 2022 Dec 28;11:e81856. doi: 10.7554/eLife.81856. PubMed 36576240.
Backbone
  Vector backbone: pMH0006, Addgene # 135448
  Vector type: Lentiviral
  Selectable markers: EGFP
Growth in bacteria
  Bacterial resistance: Ampicillin, 100 μg/mL
  Growth temperature: 37°C
  Growth strain: NEB Stable
  Copy number: High Copy
Gene/Insert
  Gene/Insert name: Zim3-dCas9
  Species: Multiple
  Promoter: EF1a
  Tag / fusion protein: Zim3 KRAB-NLS fusion (N terminal on insert); HA-2xNLS (C terminal on insert)
  Cloning method: Gibson Cloning
Terms and licenses: Academic/Nonprofit Terms; Industry Terms: Not Available to Industry
Depositor comments: Human lentiviral vector for expression of dCas9 with an N-terminal Zim3 KRAB-NLS fusion, a C-terminal HA-2xNLS, and EGFP linked by a P2A site from an EF1a promoter with an upstream ubiquitous chromatin opening element, pNM1124. Please visit https://doi.org/10.1101/2022.07.13.499814 for bioRxiv preprint.
How to cite: pHR-UCOE-EF1a-Zim3-dCas9-P2A-GFP was a gift from Marco Jost & Jonathan Weissman (Addgene plasmid # 188778 ; http://n2t.net/addgene:188778 ; RRID:Addgene_188778)
